>Addgene plasmid #176282 | pAAV-SynI-CreOn-FlpOff-TeNT-P2A-EGFP | addgene full sequence | sequence record 350565 | Addgene NGS Result
CCTGCAGGCAGCTGCGCGCTCGCTCGCTCACTGAGGCCGCCCGGGCAAAGCCCGGGCGGCCTCAGTGAGC
GAGCGAGCGCGCAGAGAGGGAGTGGCCAACTCCATCACTAGGGGTTCCTTCTAGACAACTTTGTATAGAA
AAGTTGCTGCAGAGGGCCCTGCGTATGAGTGCAAGTGGGTTTTAGGACCAGGATGAGGCGGGGTGGGGGT
GCCTACCTGACGACCGACCCCGACCCACTGGACAAGCACCCAACCCCCATTCCCCAAATTGCGCATCCCC
TATCAGAGAGGGGGAGGGGAAACAGGATGCGGCGAGGCGCGTGCGCACTGCCAGCTTCAGCACCGCGGAC
AGTGCCTTCGCCCCCGCCTGGCGGCGCGCGCCACCGCCGCCTCAGCACTGAAGGCGCGCTGACGTCACTC
GCCGGTCCCCCGCAAACTCCCCTTCCCGGCCACCTTGGTCGCGTCCGCGCCGCCGCCGGCCCAGCCGGAC
CGCACCACGCGAGGCGCGAGATAGGGGGGCACGGGCGCGACCATCTGCGCTGCGGCGCCGGCGACTCAGC
GCTGCCTCAGTCTGCGGTGGGCAGCGGAGGAGTCGTGTCGTGCCTGAGAGCGCAGCAAGTTTGTACAAAA
AAGCAGGCTGCCACCATAACTTCGTATAGGATACTTTATACGAAGTTATCCGGCAGAATGGTAGCTGGAT
TGTAGCTGCTATTAGCAATATGAAACCTCTTAATAACTTCGTATAGCATACATTATACGAAGTTATGGCG
CGGAAGTTCCTATTCTCTAGAAAGTATAGGAACTTCCCTCGAGTACCGGTCACGCGTACGCAAGCGCCTT
AGCGGCCGCTTACTTGTACAGCTCGTCCATGCCGAGAGTGATCCCGGCGGCGGTCACGAACTCCAGCAGG
ACCATGTGATCGCGCTTCTCGTTGGGGTCTTTGCTCAGGGCGGACTGGGTGCTCAGGTAGTGGTTGTCGG
GCAGCAGCACGGGGCCGTCGCCGATGGGGGTGTTCTGCTGGTAGTGGTCGGCGAGCTGCACGCTGCCGTC
CTCGATGTTGTGGCGGATCTTGAAGTTCACCTTGATGCCGTTCTTCTGCTTGTCGGCCATGATATAGACG
TTGTGGCTGTTGTAGTTGTACTCCAGCTTGTGCCCCAGGATGTTGCCGTCCTCCTTGAAGTCGATGCCCT
TCAGCTCGATGCGGTTCACCAGGGTGTCGCCCTCGAACTTCACCTCGGCGCGGGTCTTGTAGTTGCCGTC
GTCCTTGAAGAAGATGGTGCGCTCCTGGACGTAGCCTTCGGGCATGGCGGACTTGAAGAAGTCGTGCTGC
TTCATGTGGTCGGGGTAGCGGCTGAAGCACTGCACGCCGTAGGTCAGGGTGGTCACGAGGGTGGGCCAGG
GCACGGGCAGCTTGCCGGTGGTGCAGATGAACTTCAGGGTCAGCTTGCCGTAGGTGGCATCGCCCTCGCC
CTCGCCGGACACGCTGAACTTGTGGCCGTTTACGTCGCCGTCCAGCTCGACCAGGATGGGCACCACCCCG
GTGAACAGCTCGTCGCCCTTGCTCACCATAGGCCCGGGGTTTTCTTCAACATCTCCTGCTTGCTTTAACA
GAGAGAAGTTCGTGGCTCCGCTTCCAGCGGTACGGTTGTACAGGTTTTCACGGATGTTGGTCGGCGGGAT
GATTTTTTTGCACAGACCGATCAGTTTGGAAACCAGACCGGAACCGTCGACGTTCCTAAAGGCGTTAGTG
TTCACCCTCATGTTCTGGCCCTTATACTCGGACTTCAGATCCTTGGACTCTATGTTAAAGCCCTCAGTAT
CGTTATATATAGTATCATCCAGCAGGTTAGGTATCTTCACAGGATCGTGGTTCATGGAAAAATAGCTTAA
GCGAGTCTTTATGTTAAACTTCTTGCCCAGCTCTATCTCAGTAAAGCCATACATTATGGAGTTATACAGT
ATCTGAAACTTATCCTCGTTCACTATATACTGGCCGTTGGAATCCTTATCAAACTGATACTTCTGCTGAT
AGATCTGTTTGTAGGAGTCGATGTCGATGTTCGGGTCGTTGCAGGAGGTAACCTGGGACAGTTTGTTAGC
GATAGCTTTGTAGTCGTTCAGGGTTTTTTCGTACAGGTCGTTTTTGATATCGATGGAGATCAGGTTAGCG
TCCTGACCACCGAAGGTGAAGAGCTCTTCAGCGGAGATCGGGTAGGTGTGCTGCATGTAGATTTCCTGTT
TGGACGGGATGATTTCGTGGGAGGAAACCTGCATGCCGTACAGACCGTGCAGAACGTGGATCAGTTCGTG
CATCAGCAGCAGAGCCGGGTCCTGGAAGTATTTGGATTTACCGATGGTCAGGGAGGTGATGTTTTCGATA
ACGTTGTCGAAGGTCGGTACGTATTCCGGGCAGAAAGCCATCTGCATGATGGAACCGAAACCGTCACGGC
ACGGGAAGTAGTTTTTGTTGTCAACACGCAGAACGATACCACGAACTTCGTTTTTGTTCAGAACCGGACC
CGGACCGAAGATGATCAGGTTGGTCAGCATAGCGGATTTGGTGGTAGCACCGGACGGATCCTGTTCCAGC
AGGTTGAAGGAAACGGAGTTGGAGTTGGTGTCGAATTTGTCCAGCAGGGAGTAGGAGTTACCCAGGTACG
GGATAGCGTTGATGATTTTGTCCAGCAGAGCTTCACCAGCAACGTTGTTTTTGATACGGTTGAACAGTTT
AACCATGGTCTGCAGGAAACGGTCTTTGTCGGAGTCGGTACGCAGGTAGTTCGGGTCGTAGTATTCGGAA
GCACCTTCGATCAGGGAGGACGGCGGGTTGAAGTCTTCCGGTTTGGTACCAAATTCGTAACGTTCCGGAA
CGATCCAGATACGGTCGGTGATTTTGAAGGCTTTGTAGTAGATGTCTAGACCTTTGCAGTACGGCGGTTC
CATCATGATGATGGTGTCGTTGTTAACCGGGTCGGAGTAACGGAAGTTGTTGATGGTGATCGGCATGGTG
GCGGATCCTAGGTACCTGAGCTCAACGATAGCACTAGTGAAGTTCCTATTCTCTAGAAAGTATAGGAACT
TCGCTAGCCGGATAACTTCGTATAAAGTATCCTATACGAAGTTATTTGCCTTAACCCAGAAATTATCACT
GTTATTCTTTAGAATGGTGCAAAGAATAACTTCGTATAATGTATGCTATACGAAGTTATACCCAGCTTTC
TTGTACAAAGTGGGAATTCCGATAATCAACCTCTGGATTACAAAATTTGTGAAAGATTGACTGGTATTCT
TAACTATGTTGCTCCTTTTACGCTATGTGGATACGCTGCTTTAATGCCTTTGTATCATGCTATTGCTTCC
CGTATGGCTTTCATTTTCTCCTCCTTGTATAAATCCTGGTTGCTGTCTCTTTATGAGGAGTTGTGGCCCG
TTGTCAGGCAACGTGGCGTGGTGTGCACTGTGTTTGCTGACGCAACCCCCACTGGTTGGGGCATTGCCAC
CACCTGTCAGCTCCTTTCCGGGACTTTCGCTTTCCCCCTCCCTATTGCCACGGCGGAACTCATCGCCGCC
TGCCTTGCCCGCTGCTGGACAGGGGCTCGGCTGTTGGGCACTGACAATTCCGTGGTGTTGTCGGGGAAGC
TGACGTCCTTTCCATGGCTGCTCGCCTGTGTTGCCACCTGGATTCTGCGCGGGACGTCCTTCTGCTACGT
CCCTTCGGCCCTCAATCCAGCGGACCTTCCTTCCCGCGGCCTGCTGCCGGCTCTGCGGCCTCTTCCGCGT
CTTCGCCTTCGCCCTCAGACGAGTCGGATCTCCCTTTGGGCCGCCTCCCCGCATCGGGAATTCCTAGAGC
TCGCTGATCAGCCTCGACTGTGCCTTCTAGTTGCCAGCCATCTGTTGTTTGCCCCTCCCCCGTGCCTTCC
TTGACCCTGGAAGGTGCCACTCCCACTGTCCTTTCCTAATAAAATGAGGAAATTGCATCGCATTGTCTGA
GTAGGTGTCATTCTATTCTGGGGGGTGGGGTGGGGCAGGACAGCAAGGGGGAGGATTGGGAAGAGAATAG
CAGGCATGCTGGGGAGGGCCGCAGGAACCCCTAGTGATGGAGTTGGCCACTCCCTCTCTGCGCGCTCGCT
CGCTCACTGAGGCCGGGCGACCAAAGGTCGCCCGACGCCCGGGCTTTGCCCGGGCGGCCTCAGTGAGCGA
GCGAGCGCGCAGCTGCCTGCAGGGGCGCCTGATGCGGTATTTTCTCCTTACGCATCTGTGCGGTATTTCA
CACCGCATA
[95 nt withheld, positions 4280-4374]
T
[46 nt withheld, positions 4376-4421]
C
[141 nt withheld, positions 4423-4563]
CCTTTGACGTTGGAGTCCACGTTCTTT
[37 nt withheld, positions 4591-4627]
ACTCTATCTCGGGCTATTCTTTTGATTTATAAGGGATTTTGCCGATTTCGGTCTATTGGTTAAAAAATGA
GCTGATTTAACAAAAATTTAACGCGAATTTTAACAAAATATTAACGTTTACAATTTTATGGTGCACTCTC
AGTACAATCTGCTCTGATGCCGCATAGTTAAGCCAGCCCCGACACCCGCCAACACCCGCTGACGCGCCCT
GACGGGCTTGTCTGCTCCCGGCATCCGCTTACAGACAAGCTGTGACCGTCTCCGGGAGCTGCATGTGTCA
GAGGTTTTCACCGTCATCACCGAAACGCGCGAGACGAAAGGGCCTCGTGATACGCCTATTTTTATAGGTT
AATGTCATGATAATAATGGTTTCTTAGACGTCAGGTGGCACTTTTCGGGGAAATGTGCGCGGAACCCCTA
TTTGTTTATTTTTCTAAATACATTCAAATATGTATCCGCTCATGAGACAATAACCCTGATAAATGCTTCA
ATAATATTGAAAAAGGAAGAGTATGAGTATTCAACATTTCCGTGTCGCCCTTATTCCCTTTTTTGCGGCA
TTTTGCCTTCCTGTTTTTGCTCACCCAGAAACGCTGGTGAAAGTAAAAGATGCTGAAGATCAGTTGGGTG
CACGAGTGGGTTACATCGAACTGGATCTCAACAGCGGTAAGATCCTTGAGAGTTTTCGCCCCGAAGAACG
TTTTCCAATGATGAGCACTTTTAAAGTTCTGCTATGTGGCGCGGTATTATCCCGTATTGACGCCGGGCAA
GAGCAACTCGGTCGCCGCATACACTATTCTCAGAATGACTTGGTTGAGTACTCACCAGTCACAGAAAAGC
ATCTTACGGATGGCATGACAGTAAGAGAATTATGCAGTGCTGCCATAACCATGAGTGATAACACTGCGGC
CAACTTACTTCTGACAACGATCGGAGGACCGAAGGAGCTAACCGCTTTTTTGCACAACATGGGGGATCAT
GTAACTCGCCTTGATCGTTGGGAACCGGAGCTGAATGAAGCCATACCAAACGACGAGCGTGACACCACGA
TGCCTGTAGCAATGGCAACAACGTTGCGCAAACTATTAACTGGCGAACTACTTACTCTAGCTTCCCGGCA
ACAATTAATAGACTGGATGGAGGCGGATAAAGTTGCAGGACCACTTCTGCGCTCGGCCCTTCCGGCTGGC
TGGTTTATTGCTGATAAATCTGGAGCCGGTGAGCGTGGAAGCCGCGGTATCATTGCAGCACTGGGGCCAG
ATGGTAAGCCCTCCCGTATCGTAGTTATCTACACGACGGGGAGTCAGGCAACTATGGATGAACGAAATAG
ACAGATCGCTGAGATAGGTGCCTCACTGATTAAGCATTGGTAACTGTCAGACCAAGTTTACTCATATATA
CTTTAGATTGATTTAAAACTTCATTTTTAATTTAAAAGGATCTAGGTGAAGATCCTTTTTGATAATCTCA
TGACCAAAATCCCTTAACGTGAGTTTTCGTTCCACTGAGCGTCAGACCCCGTAGAAAAGATCAAAGGATC
TTCTTGAGATCCTTTTTTTCTGCGCGTAATCTGCTGCTTGCAAACAAAAAAACCACCGCTACCAGCGGTG
GTTTGTTTGCCGGATCAAGAGCTACCAACTCTTTTTCCGAAGGTAACTGGCTTCAGCAGAGCGCAGATAC
CAAATACTGTTCTTCTAGTGTAGCCGTAGTTAGGCCACCACTTCAAGAACTCTGTAGCACCGCCTACATA
CCTCGCTCTGCTAATCCTGTTACCAGTGGCTGCTGCCAGTGGCGATAAGTCGTGTCTTACCGGGTTGGAC
TCAAGACGATAGTTACCGGATAAGGCGCAGCGGTCGGGCTGAACGGGGGGTTCGTGCACACAGCCCAGCT
TGGAGCGAACGACCTACACCGAACTGAGATACCTACAGCGTGAGCTATGAGAAAGCGCCACGCTTCCCGA
AGGGAGAAAGGCGGACAGGTATCCGGTAAGCGGCAGGGTCGGAACAGGAGAGCGCACGAGGGAGCTTCCA
GGGGGAAACGCCTGGTATCTTTATAGTCCTGTCGGGTTTCGCCACCTCTGACTTGAGCGTCGATTTTTGT
GATGCTCGTCAGGGGGGCGGAGCCTATGGAAAAACGCCAGCAACGCGGCCTTTTTACGGTTCCTGGCCTT
TTGCTGGCCTTTTGCTCACATGT
Features (pLannotate 1.2.2; 27 found; start..end, strand, type, name):
     12..39      +  repeat_region  AAV2 ITR (fragment): inverted terminal repeat of adeno-associated virus serotype 2 inverted
     50..84      +  repeat_region  AAV2 ITR (fragment): inverted terminal repeat of adeno-associated virus serotype 2 inverted
    126..146     +  protein_bind   attB4: mutant version of attB; core recombination site for the Gateway® BP reaction BP Clonase™
    168..615     +  promoter       hSyn promoter: human synapsin I promoter; confers neuron-specific expression (Kügler et al., 2003)
    616..636     +  protein_bind   attB1: mutant version of attB; core recombination site for the Gateway® BP reaction BP Clonase™
    646..679     +  protein_bind   lox2272: Cre-mediated recombination occurs in the 8-bp core sequence (GGATACTT). lox2272 sites are compatible with each other, but incompatible with loxP or loxN sites (Lee and Saito, 1988). Cre recombinase
    683..732     -  intron         β-globin intron (fragment): internally truncated intron from human β-globin
    733..766     +  protein_bind   loxP: Cre-mediated recombination occurs in the 8-bp core sequence (GCATACAT). Cre recombinase
    773..806     +  protein_bind   FRT (minimal): supports FLP-mediated excision but not integration (Turan and Bode, 2011) FLP recombinase from the Saccharomyces cerevisiae 2μ plasmid
    850..1569    -  CDS            EGFP: the original enhanced GFP (Yang et al., 1996) mammalian codon-optimized
   1574..1626    -  CDS            P2A (fragment): 2A peptide from porcine teschovirus-1 polyprotein Eukaryotic ribosomes fail to insert a peptide bond between the Gly and Pro residues, yielding separate polypeptides.
   1636..3006    -  CDS            tetX (fragment): TETX_CLOTE - Experimental evidence at protein level: Swiss-Prot protein existence level 1. Tetanus toxin acts by inhibiting neurotransmitter release. It binds to peripheral neuronal synapses, is internalized and moves by retrograde transport up the axon into the spinal cord where it can move between postsynaptic and presynaptic neurons. It inhibits neurotransmitter release by acting as a zinc endopeptidase that catalyzes the hydrolysis of the '76-Gln-|-Phe-77' bond of synaptobrevin-2. From Clostridium tetani (strain Massachusetts / E88).
   3049..3082    +  protein_bind   FRT (minimal): supports FLP-mediated excision but not integration (Turan and Bode, 2011) FLP recombinase from the Saccharomyces cerevisiae 2μ plasmid
   3092..3125    -  protein_bind   lox2272: Cre-mediated recombination occurs in the 8-bp core sequence (GGATACTT). lox2272 sites are compatible with each other, but incompatible with loxP or loxN sites (Lee and Saito, 1988). Cre recombinase
   3126..3175    -  intron         β-globin intron (fragment): internally truncated intron from human β-globin
   3176..3209    -  protein_bind   loxP: Cre-mediated recombination occurs in the 8-bp core sequence (GCATACAT). Cre recombinase
   3213..3233    -  protein_bind   attB2: mutant version of attB; core recombination site for the Gateway® BP reaction BP Clonase™
   3244..3832    +  misc_feature   WPRE: woodchuck hepatitis virus posttranscriptional regulatory element
   3868..3979    +  polyA_signal   bGH poly(A) signal: bovine growth hormone polyadenylation signal
   4083..4223    +  repeat_region  AAV2 ITR: inverted terminal repeat of adeno-associated virus serotype 2 inverted
   4228..4279    -  misc_feature   bom (fragment): basis of mobility region from pBR322
   4298..4753    +  rep_origin     f1 ori (sequence partly withheld): f1 bacteriophage origin of replication; arrow indicates direction of (+) strand synthesis
   4754..4803    -  misc_feature   bom (fragment): basis of mobility region from pBR322
   4905..4940    -  CDS            rop (fragment): Rop protein, which maintains plasmids at low copy number; rop
   5035..5139    +  promoter       AmpR promoter: bla
   5140..6000    +  CDS            AmpR: β-lactamase; bla; confers resistance to ampicillin, carbenicillin, and related antibiotics
   6171..6759    +  rep_origin     ori: high-copy-number ColE1/pMB1/pBR322/pUC origin of replication
