[The description below was written by a language model from this plasmid's Addgene catalogue record and pLannotate feature annotations shown in this document.]
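Description:
pAAV-SynI-CreOn-FlpOff-TeNT-P2A-EGFP is an AAV transfer plasmid of about 6.8 kb, built on a commercially synthesized pAAV-SynI backbone, for intersectional expression in neurons. It is maintained in bacteria through a high-copy ColE1/pUC-type origin with ampicillin resistance (AmpR), and it also carries an f1 phage origin. The expression cassette is flanked by AAV2 inverted terminal repeats, which allow it to be packaged into recombinant AAV. The annotation detects the left ITR only as fragments and the right one as complete. Residual Gateway attB sites around the promoter and cassette reflect how the vector was assembled.

The payload is a tetanus toxin coding fragment (TeNT, whose zinc endopeptidase activity cleaves synaptobrevin-2 and blocks neurotransmitter release). It is joined through a P2A peptide to EGFP, so toxin and fluorescent marker are made as separate proteins from one transcript. This open reading frame sits in reverse orientation relative to the human synapsin I promoter, and WPRE and a bGH polyadenylation signal lie downstream to support transcript expression and processing. The inverted cassette is bracketed by oppositely oriented lox2272 and loxP pairs in a DIO/FLEx-type arrangement, so Cre flips the cassette into the sense orientation and locks it there, switching expression on. Two minimal FRT sites in the same orientation lie just inside the lox sites, so Flp excises the coding sequence and abolishes expression.

Together these elements implement "Cre AND NOT Flp" Boolean logic, which allows synaptic silencing and labelling of neurons that express Cre but lack Flp. The depositor notes an E5D point mutation in EGFP, reported not to significantly affect fluorescence or antibody detection.
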