Addgene plasmid #176282: pAAV-SynI-CreOn-FlpOff-TeNT-P2A-EGFP
Purpose: Viral vector for co-expression of TeNT and EGFP in cells expressing Cre AND NOT Flp driven by the human Synapsin promoter.
Depositing lab: Martin Riccomagno. Depositing organization: University of California, Riverside. Publication: ExBoX - a simple Boolean exclusion strategy to drive expression in neurons. Ubina T, Vahedi-Hunter T, Agnew-Svoboda W, Wong W, Gupta A, Santhakumar V, Riccomagno MM. J Cell Sci. 2021 Oct 15;134(20). pii: 272538. doi: 10.1242/jcs.257212. Epub 2021 Oct 20. PubMed 34515305.
Backbone
  Vector backbone: pAAV-SynI
  Backbone manufacturer: Vector Builder
  Backbone size w/o insert (bp): 4685
  Total vector size (bp): 6842
  Vector type: Mammalian Expression, AAV, Cre/Lox
Growth in bacteria
  Bacterial resistance: Ampicillin, 100 μg/mL
  Growth temperature: 37°C
  Growth strain: NEB Stable
  Copy number: Unknown
Gene/Insert
  Gene/Insert name: TeNT-P2A-EGFP (alt name: Tetanus toxin)
  Species: Synthetic
  Promoter: human Synapsin I
  Cloning method: Unknown
  Sequencing primers: 5′ CGTCGCCGTCCAGCTCGACCAG; 3′ CATAGCGTAAAAGGAGCAACA
Terms and licenses: Academic/Nonprofit Terms; Industry Terms: Not Available to Industry
Depositor comments: During the synthesis a point mutation was introduced in EGFP (E5D) but this did not significantly affect fluorescence or detection by commercial antibodies.
How to cite: pAAV-SynI-CreOn-FlpOff-TeNT-P2A-EGFP was a gift from Martin Riccomagno (Addgene plasmid # 176282 ; http://n2t.net/addgene:176282 ; RRID:Addgene_176282)
